Addgene plasmid #136094: CDS12-MpER-Targ
Purpose: CDS12 with ER targeting peptide to fuse with CTAG containing HDEL ER retention signal at the 3'end
Depositing lab: Jim Haseloff. Depositing organization: University of Cambridge. Publication: Systematic tools for reprogramming plant gene expression in a simple model, Marchantia polymorpha. Sauret-Gueto S, Frangedakis E, Silvestri L, Rebmann M, Tomaselli M, Markel K, Delmans M, West A, Patron NJ, Haseloff J. ACS Synth Biol. 2020 Mar 12. doi: 10.1021/acssynbio.9b00511. PubMed 32163700.
Backbone
  Vector backbone: pUAP4
  Vector type: Plant Expression, Synthetic Biology
Growth in bacteria
  Bacterial resistance: Chloramphenicol, 25 μg/mL
  Growth temperature: 37°C
  Growth strain: DH5alpha
  Copy number: High Copy
Gene/Insert
  Gene/Insert name: ER targeting peptide from predicted chitinase Mapoly0069s0092
  Species: Marchantia polymorpha
  Mutation: BsaI/ SapI domesticated
  Cloning method: Restriction Enzyme; 5′ cloning site BsaI (destroyed during cloning); 3′ cloning site BsaI (destroyed during cloning)
  Sequencing primers: 5′ n/a
Depositor comments: Please visit https://www.biorxiv.org/content/10.1101/2020.02.29.971002v1 for bioRxiv preprint.
How to cite: CDS12-MpER-Targ was a gift from Jim Haseloff (Addgene plasmid # 136094 ; http://n2t.net/addgene:136094 ; RRID:Addgene_136094)
