[The description below was written by a language model from this plasmid's Addgene catalogue record and pLannotate feature annotations shown in this document.]
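Description:
CDS12-MpER-Targ is a small (about 2.1 kb) Level 0 DNA part plasmid built in the pUAP4 acceptor backbone, belonging to a modular synthetic-biology toolkit for engineering gene expression in the liverwort Marchantia polymorpha. It is maintained in E. coli from a high-copy ColE1/pUC-type origin and selected with chloramphenicol through a cat gene driven by its native promoter and followed by the lambda t0 terminator. Two further bacterial terminators (a his operon terminator and a putative bacterial terminator) are annotated between the origin and the resistance cassette, where they probably flank the part-insertion site and insulate it from read-through transcription, although the record does not say so.

The payload is a short coding segment encoding an endoplasmic reticulum targeting peptide taken from a predicted Marchantia chitinase (Mapoly0069s0092). It is formatted as a "CDS12" part, meaning an N-terminal coding module with no stop codon, intended to be fused in frame to downstream coding parts. Internal BsaI and SapI sites have been removed (domesticated) so that the part is compatible with Type IIS assembly. The automated annotation does not pick up the insert itself, so its exact position is not shown in the feature table. The plasmid carries no promoter or plant terminator of its own; those are supplied by other parts during assembly.

According to the record, the peptide is meant to be combined with a C-terminal tag (CTAG) part that carries an HDEL retention signal at its 3' end. The targeting peptide would then direct the fusion protein into the secretory pathway, and HDEL would retain it in the ER. This suits it to building ER-localised proteins, such as markers, in Marchantia transcription units.
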