Features (pLannotate 1.2.2; 6 found; start..end, strand, type, name):
    687..744     -  terminator     his operon terminator: This putative transcriptin terminator from the E. coli his operon has a 2-bp deletion introduced during synthesis. Its efficiency has not been determined.
    846..889     +  terminator     bacterial terminator: putative bacterial transcription terminator
    975..1072    +  promoter       cat promoter: promoter of the E. coli cat gene encoding chloramphenicol acetyltransferase
   1073..1729    +  CDS            cat: CAT_ECOLX - Experimental evidence at protein level: Swiss-Prot protein existence level 1. This enzyme is an effector of chloramphenicol resistance in bacteria. From Escherichia coli. This protein is used as a marker in many commonly used cloning vectors, such as pACYC184.
   1753..1847    +  terminator     lambda t0 terminator: transcription terminator from phage lambda
   2030..492     +  rep_origin     ori (across the origin): high-copy-number ColE1/pMB1/pBR322/pUC origin of replication
>Addgene plasmid #136094 | CDS12-MpER-Targ | addgene full sequence | sequence record 275025 | Addgene NGS Result
CTTTTTCCGAAGGTAACTGGCTTCAGCAGAGCGCAGATACCAAATACTGTTCTTCTAGTGTAGCCGTAGT
TAGGCCACCACTTCAAGAACTCTGTAGCACCGCCTACATACCTCGCTCTGCTAATCCTGTTACCAGTGGC
TGCTGCCAGTGGCGATAAGTCGTGTCTTACCGGGTTGGACTCAAGACGATAGTTACCGGATAAGGCGCAG
CGGTCGGGCTGAACGGGGGGTTCGTGCACACAGCCCAGCTTGGAGCGAACGACCTACACCGAACTGAGAT
ACCTACAGCGTGAGCTATGAGAAAGCGCCACGCTTCCCGAAGGGAGAAAGGCGGACAGGTATCCGGTAAG
CGGCAGGGTCGGAACAGGAGAGCGCACGAGGGAGCTTCCAGGGGGAAACGCCTGGTATCTTTATAGTCCT
GTCGGGTTTCGCCACCTCTGACTTGAGCGTCGATTTTTGTGATGCTCGTCAGGGGGGCGGAGCCTGTGGA
AAAACGCCAGCAACGCGGCCTTTTTACGGTTCCTGGCCTTTTGCTGGCCTTTTGCTCACATGTTCTTTCC
TGCGTTATCCCCTGATTCTGTGGATAACCGTATTACCGCCTTTGAGTGAGCTGATACCGCTCGCCGCAGC
CGAACGACCGAGCGCAGCGAGTCAGTGAGCGAGGAAGCCTGCATAACGCGAAGTAATCTTTTCGGTTTTA
AAGAAAAAGGGCAGGGTGGTGACACCTTGCCCTTTTTTGCCGGACTGCAGGGTCTCGCGAAGCTTCTGCT
GCGCAATGTGCAGCCACAATGGTGAGGACCAACACCCCGACCACAGCTCTCGAAGCCATTTGAGACCGAA
TTCCAGAAATCATCCTTAGCGAAAGCTAAGGATTTTTTTTATCTGAAATTCTGCCTCGTGATACGCCTAT
TTTTATAGGTTAATGTCATGATAATAATGGTTTCTTAGACGTCAGGTGGCACTCGAGTTGATCGGGCACG
TAAGAGGTTCCAACTTTCACCATAATGAAATAAGATCACTACCGGGCGTATTTTTTGAGTTATCGAGATT
TTCAGGAGCTAAGGAAGCTAAAATGGAGAAAAAAATCACTGGATATACCACCGTTGATATATCCCAATGG
CATCGTAAAGAACATTTTGAGGCATTTCAGTCAGTTGCTCAATGTACCTATAACCAGACCGTTCAGCTGG
ATATTACGGCCTTTTTAAAGACCGTAAAGAAAAATAAGCACAAGTTTTATCCGGCCTTTATTCACATTCT
TGCCCGCCTGATGAATGCTCATCCGGAATTTCGTATGGCAATGAAAGACGGTGAGCTGGTGATATGGGAT
AGTGTTCACCCTTGTTACACCGTTTTCCATGAGCAAACTGAAACGTTTTCATCGCTCTGGAGTGAATACC
ACGACGATTTCCGGCAGTTTCTACACATATATTCGCAAGATGTGGCGTGTTACGGTGAAAACCTGGCCTA
TTTCCCTAAAGGGTTTATTGAGAATATGTTTTTCGTCTCAGCCAATCCCTGGGTGAGTTTCACCAGTTTT
GATTTAAACGTGGCCAATATGGACAACTTCTTCGCCCCCGTTTTCACCATGGGCAAATATTATACGCAAG
GCGACAAGGTGCTGATGCCGCTGGCGATTCAGGTTCATCATGCCGTTTGTGATGGCTTCCATGTCGGCAG
AATGCTTAATGAATTACAACAGTACTGCGATGAGTGGCAGGGCGGGGCGTAATTTGATATCGAGCTCGCT
TGGACTCCTGTTGATAGATCCAGTAATGACCTCAGAACTCCATCTGGATTTGTTCAGAACGCTCGGTTGC
CGCCGGGCGTTTTTTATTGGTGAGAATCCAAGCCTCGAGCTGTCAGACCAAGTTTACTCATATATACTTT
AGATTGATTTAAAACTTCATTTTTAATTTAAAAGGATCTAGGTGAAGATCCTTTTTGATAATCTCATGAC
CAAAATCCCTTAACGTGAGTTTTCGTTCCACTGAGCGTCAGACCCCGTAGAAAAGATCAAAGGATCTTCT
TGAGATCCTTTTTTTCTGCGCGTAATCTGCTGCTTGCAAACAAAAAAACCACCGCTACCAGCGGTGGTTT
GTTTGCCGGATCAAGAGCTACCAACT
